Addgene plasmid #202464: pETM6-Amp-T7-roGFP
Purpose: Expresses redox sensitive GFP (roGFP) with T7 induction
Depositing lab: Michael Lynch. Depositing organization: Duke University. Publication: Scalable, robust, high-throughput expression & purification of nanobodies enabled by 2-stage dynamic control. Hennigan JN, Menacho-Melgar R, Sarkar P, Golovsky M, Lynch MD. Metab Eng. 2024 Sep;85:116-130. doi: 10.1016/j.ymben.2024.07.012. Epub 2024 Jul 24. PubMed 39059674.
Backbone
  Vector backbone: pETM6
  Vector type: Bacterial Expression
Growth in bacteria
  Bacterial resistance: Ampicillin, 100 μg/mL
  Growth temperature: 37°C
  Growth strain: DH5alpha
  Copy number: Low Copy
Gene/Insert
  Gene/Insert name: reduction-oxidation sensitive green fluorescent protein (alt names: roGFP; roGFP2)
  Species: Aequorea Victoria
  Insert size (bp): 738
  Promoter: T7
  Tag / fusion protein: 6X-His (C terminal on insert)
  Cloning method: Gibson Cloning
  Sequencing primers: 5′ TTGTGAGCGGATAACAATTCCC; 3′ ACCCCTCAAGACCCGTTTAG
Terms and licenses: Academic/Nonprofit Terms; Industry Terms: Not Available to Industry
How to cite: pETM6-Amp-T7-roGFP was a gift from Michael Lynch (Addgene plasmid # 202464 ; http://n2t.net/addgene:202464 ; RRID:Addgene_202464)
