[The description below was written by a language model from this plasmid's Addgene catalogue record and pLannotate feature annotations shown in this document.]
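Description:
pETM6-Amp-T7-roGFP is a bacterial expression plasmid built on the pETM6 backbone, a pET-style vector for T7 RNA polymerase-driven protein production in E. coli. The sequenced record is 5,791 nt. It replicates from a ColE1/pBR322-type origin accompanied by the rop gene and the bom region, which is consistent with the catalogue listing it as low copy, and it is selected with ampicillin through a β-lactamase (AmpR) cassette. An f1 phage origin is also present, along with short non-functional remnants of the pBR322 tetracycline resistance gene.

The payload is a reduction-oxidation sensitive GFP (roGFP, also listed as roGFP2), an Aequorea victoria GFP derivative whose fluorescence properties shift with the oxidation state of engineered cysteines. The automated annotation labels this coding sequence as EGFP, which reflects its close similarity to that variant rather than a discrepancy in the insert. The open reading frame sits downstream of a T7 promoter with an adjacent lac operator and the efficient T7 gene 10 ribosome binding site, carries a C-terminal 6xHis tag for affinity purification, and is followed by a T7 terminator. A plasmid-borne lacI gene with its own promoter supplies lac repressor, which binds the operator to hold expression off until it is relieved by IPTG or lactose. Expression requires a host that supplies T7 RNA polymerase.

The stated purpose is T7-inducible expression of roGFP. The associated publication concerns scalable expression and purification of nanobodies in E. coli. The record does not spell out the sensor's exact role in that work.
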