Features (pLannotate 1.2.2; 18 found; start..end, strand, type, name):
      3..27      +  protein_bind   lac operator: The lac repressor binds to the lac operator to inhibit transcription in E. coli. This inhibition can be relieved by adding lactose or isopropyl-β-D-thiogalactopyranoside (IPTG). lac repressor encoded by lacI
     42..64      +  RBS            RBS: efficient ribosome binding site from bacteriophage T7 gene 10 (Olins and Rangwala, 1989)
     71..787     +  CDS            EGFP: the original enhanced GFP (Yang et al., 1996) mammalian codon-optimized
    794..811     +  CDS            7xHis (fragment): 6xHis affinity tag
    826..873     +  terminator     T7 terminator: transcription terminator for bacteriophage T7 RNA polymerase
    917..1372    +  rep_origin     f1 ori (sequence partly withheld): f1 bacteriophage origin of replication; arrow indicates direction of (+) strand synthesis
   1487..2347    -  CDS            AmpR: β-lactamase; bla; confers resistance to ampicillin, carbenicillin, and related antibiotics
   2348..2440    -  promoter       AmpR promoter: bla
   2521..3109    +  rep_origin     ori: high-copy-number ColE1/pMB1/pBR322/pUC origin of replication
   3295..3434    -  misc_feature   bom: basis of mobility region from pBR322
   3536..3727    -  CDS            rop: Rop protein, which maintains plasmids at low copy number; rop
   3744..4124    +  CDS            YPB1_ECOLX: Protein predicted: Swiss-Prot protein existence level 4. From Escherichia coli.
   4186..4250    -  CDS            TcR (fragment): tetracycline efflux protein; tet; confers resistance to tetracycline
   4265..4286    -  protein_bind   CAP binding site: CAP binding activates transcription in the presence of cAMP. E. coli catabolite activator protein
   4299..5381    -  CDS            lacI: lac repressor; lacI; The lac repressor binds to the lac operator to inhibit transcription in E. coli. This inhibition can be relieved by adding lactose or isopropyl-β-D-thiogalactopyranoside (IPTG).
   5382..5459    -  promoter       lacI promoter: lacI
   5467..5740    -  CDS            TcR (fragment): tetracycline efflux protein; tet; confers resistance to tetracycline
   5775..2       +  promoter       T7 promoter (across the origin): promoter for bacteriophage T7 RNA polymerase
>Addgene plasmid #202464 | pETM6-Amp-T7-roGFP | addgene full sequence | sequence record 398444 | Addgene NGS Result
GGGGAATTGTGAGCGGATAACAATTCCCCTCTAGAAATAATTTTGTTTAACTTTAAGAAGGAGATATACA
ATGGTGAGCAAGGGCGAGGAGCTGTTCACCGGGGTGGTGCCCATCCTGGTCGAGCTGGACGGCGACGTAA
ACGGCCACAAGTTCAGCGTGTCCGGCGAGGGCGAGGGCGATGCCACCTACGGCAAGCTGACCCTGAAGTT
CATCTCCACCACCGGCAAGCTGCCCGTGCCCTGGCCCACCCTCGTGACCACCCTGACCTACGGCGTGCAG
TGCTTCAGCCGCTACCCCGACCACATGAAGCAGCACGACTTCTTCAAGTCCGCCATGCCCGAAGGCTACG
TCCAGGAGCGCACCATCTTCTTCAAGGACGACGGCAACTACAAGACCCGCGCCGAGGTGAAGTTCGAGGG
CGACACCCTGGTGAACCGCATCGAGCTGAAGGGCATCGACTTCAAGGAGGACGGCAACATCCTGGGGCAC
AAGCTGGAGTACAACTACAACTGCCACAACGTCTATATCATGGCCGACAAGCAGAAGAACGGCATCAAGG
TGAACTTCAAGATCCGCCACAACATCGAGGACGGCAGCGTGCAGCTCGCCGACCACTACCAGCAGAACAC
CCCCATCGGCGACGGCCCCGTGCTGCTGCCCGACAACCACTACCTGAGCACCTGCTCCGCCCTGAGCAAA
GACCCCAACGAGAAGCGCGATCACATGGTCCTGCTGGAGTTCGTGACCGCCGCCGGGATCACTCTCGGCA
TGGACGAGCTGTACAAGAGATCTCATCACCATCACCATCACTAACTGAGCAATAACTAGCATAACCCCTT
GGGGCCTCTAAACGGGTCTTGAGGGGTTTTTTGCTAGCGAAAGGAGGAGTCGACTATATCCGGATTGGCG
AATGGG
[124 nt withheld, positions 917-1040]
C
[91 nt withheld, positions 1042-1132]
A
[49 nt withheld, positions 1134-1182]
CCTTTGACGTTGGAGTCCACGTTCTTT
[37 nt withheld, positions 1210-1246]
ACCCTATCTCGGTCTATTCTTTTGATTTATAAGGGATTTTGCCGATTTCGGCCTATTGGTTAAAAAATGA
GCTGATTTAACAAAAATTTAACGCGAATTTTAACAAAATATTAACGTTTACAATTTCTGGCGGCACGATG
GCATGAGATTATCAAAAAGGATCTTCACCTAGATCCTTTTAAATTAAAAATGAAGTTTTAAATCAATCTA
AAGTATATATGAGTAAACTTGGTCTGACAGTTACCAATGCTTAATCAGTGAGGCACCTATCTCAGCGATC
TGTCTATTTCGTTCATCCATAGTTGCCTGACTCCCCGTCGTGTAGATAACTACGATACGGGAGGGCTTAC
CATCTGGCCCCAGTGCTGCAATGATACCGCGAGACCCACGCTCACCGGCTCCAGATTTATCAGCAATAAA
CCAGCCAGCCGGAAGGGCCGAGCGCAGAAGTGGTCCTGCAACTTTATCCGCCTCCATCCAGTCTATTAAT
TGTTGCCGGGAAGCTAGAGTAAGTAGTTCGCCAGTTAATAGTTTGCGCAACGTTGTTGCCATTGCTACAG
GCATCGTGGTGTCACGCTCGTCGTTTGGTATGGCTTCATTCAGCTCCGGTTCCCAACGATCAAGGCGAGT
TACATGATCCCCCATGTTGTGCAAAAAAGCGGTTAGCTCCTTCGGTCCTCCGATCGTTGTCAGAAGTAAG
TTGGCCGCAGTGTTATCACTCATGGTTATGGCAGCACTGCATAATTCTCTTACTGTCATGCCATCCGTAA
GATGCTTTTCTGTGACTGGTGAGTACTCAACCAAGTCATTCTGAGAATAGTGTATGCGGCGACCGAGTTG
CTCTTGCCCGGCGTCAATACGGGATAATACCGCGCCACATAGCAGAACTTTAAAAGTGCTCATCATTGGA
AAACGTTCTTCGGGGCGAAAACTCTCAAGGATCTTACCGCTGTTGAGATCCAGTTCGATGTAACCCACTC
GTGCACCCAACTGATCTTCAGCATCTTTTACTTTCACCAGCGTTTCTGGGTGAGCAAAAACAGGAAGGCA
AAATGCCGCAAAAAAGGGAATAAGGGCGACACGGAAATGTTGAATACTCATACTCTTCCTTTTTCAATCA
TGATTGAAGCATTTATCAGGGTTATTGTCTCATGAGCGGATACATATTTGAATGTATTTAGAAAAATAAA
CAAATAGGTCATGACCAAAATCCCTTAACGTGAGTTTTCGTTCCACTGAGCGTCAGACCCCGTAGAAAAG
ATCAAAGGATCTTCTTGAGATCCTTTTTTTCTGCGCGTAATCTGCTGCTTGCAAACAAAAAAACCACCGC
TACCAGCGGTGGTTTGTTTGCCGGATCAAGAGCTACCAACTCTTTTTCCGAAGGTAACTGGCTTCAGCAG
AGCGCAGATACCAAATACTGTCCTTCTAGTGTAGCCGTAGTTAGGCCACCACTTCAAGAACTCTGTAGCA
CCGCCTACATACCTCGCTCTGCTAATCCTGTTACCAGTGGCTGCTGCCAGTGGCGATAAGTCGTGTCTTA
CCGGGTTGGACTCAAGACGATAGTTACCGGATAAGGCGCAGCGGTCGGGCTGAACGGGGGGTTCGTGCAC
ACAGCCCAGCTTGGAGCGAACGACCTACACCGAACTGAGATACCTACAGCGTGAGCTATGAGAAAGCGCC
ACGCTTCCCGAAGGGAGAAAGGCGGACAGGTATCCGGTAAGCGGCAGGGTCGGAACAGGAGAGCGCACGA
GGGAGCTTCCAGGGGGAAACGCCTGGTATCTTTATAGTCCTGTCGGGTTTCGCCACCTCTGACTTGAGCG
TCGATTTTTGTGATGCTCGTCAGGGGGGCGGAGCCTATGGAAAAACGCCAGCAACGCGGCCTTTTTACGG
TTCCTGGCCTTTTGCTGGCCTTTTGCTCACATGTTCTTTCCTGCGTTATCCCCTGATTCTGTGGATAACC
GTATTACCGCCTTTGAGTGAGCTGATACCGCTCGCCGCAGCCGAACGACCGAGCGCAGCGAGTCAGTGAG
CGAGGAAGCGGAAGAGCGCCTGATGCGGTATTTTCTCCTTACACATCTGTGCGGTATTTCACACCGCAAT
GGTGCACTCTCAGTACAATCTGCTCTGATGCCGCATAGTTAAGCCAGTATACACTCCGCTATCGCTACGT
GACTGGGTCATGGCTGCGCCCCGACACCCGCCAACACCCGCTGACGCGCCCTGACGGGCTTGTCTGCTCC
CGGCATCCGCTTACAGACAAGCTGTGACCGTCTCCGGGAGCTGCATGTGTCAGAGGTTTTCACCGTCATC
ACCGAAACGCGCGAGGCAGCTGCGGTAAAGCTCATCAGCGTGGTCGTGAAGCGATTCACAGATGTCTGCC
TGTTCATCCGCGTCCAGCTCGTTGAGTTTCTCCAGAAGCGTTAATGTCTGGCTTCTGATAAAGCGGGCCA
TGTTAAGGGCGGTTTTTTCCTGTTTGGTCACTGATGCCTCCGTGTAAGGGGGATTTCTGTTCATGGGGGT
AATGATACCGATGAAACGAGAGAGGATGCTCACGATACGGGTTACTGATGATGAACATGCCCGGTTACTG
GAACGTTGTGAGGGTAAACAACTGGCGGTATGGATGCGGCGGGACCAGAGAAAAATCACTCAGGGTCAAT
GCCAGCGCTTCGTTAATACAGATGTAGGTGTTCCACAGGGTAGCCAGCAGCATCCTGCGATGCAGATCCG
GAACATAATGGTGCAGGGCGCTGACTTCCGCGTTTCCAGACTTTACGAAACACGGAAACCGAAGACCATT
CATGTTGTTGCTCAGGTCGCAGACGTTTTGCAGCAGCAGTCGCTTCACGTTCGCTCGCGTATCGGTGATT
CATTCTGCTAACCAGTAAGGCAACCCCGCCAGCCTAGCCGGGTCCTCAACGACAGGAGCACGATCATGCT
AGTCATGCCCCGCGCCCACCGGAAGGAGCTGACTGGGTTGAAGGCTCTCAAGGGCATCGGTCGAGATCCC
GGTGCCTAATGAGTGAGCTAACTTACATTAATTGCGTTGCGCTCACTGCCCGCTTTCCAGTCGGGAAACC
TGTCGTGCCAGCTGCATTAATGAATCGGCCAACGCGCGGGGAGAGGCGGTTTGCGTATTGGGCGCCAGGG
TGGTTTTTCTTTTCACCAGTGAGACGGGCAACAGCTGATTGCCCTTCACCGCCTGGCCCTGAGAGAGTTG
CAGCAAGCGGTCCACGCTGGTTTGCCCCAGCAGGCGAAAATCCTGTTTGATGGTGGTTAACGGCGGGATA
TAACATGAGCTGTCTTCGGTATCGTCGTATCCCACTACCGAGATGTCCGCACCAACGCGCAGCCCGGACT
CGGTAATGGCGCGCATTGCGCCCAGCGCCATCTGATCGTTGGCAACCAGCATCGCAGTGGGAACGATGCC
CTCATTCAGCATTTGCATGGTTTGTTGAAAACCGGACATGGCACTCCAGTCGCCTTCCCGTTCCGCTATC
GGCTGAATTTGATTGCGAGTGAGATATTTATGCCAGCCAGCCAGACGCAGACGCGCCGAGACAGAACTTA
ATGGGCCCGCTAACAGCGCGATTTGCTGGTGACCCAATGCGACCAGATGCTCCACGCCCAGTCGCGTACC
GTCTTCATGGGAGAAAATAATACTGTTGATGGGTGTCTGGTCAGAGACATCAAGAAATAACGCCGGAACA
TTAGTGCAGGCAGCTTCCACAGCAATGGCATCCTGGTCATCCAGCGGATAGTTAATGATCAGCCCACTGA
CGCGTTGCGCGAGAAGATTGTGCACCGCCGCTTTACAGGCTTCGACGCCGCTTCGTTCTACCATCGACAC
CACCACGCTGGCACCCAGTTGATCGGCGCGAGATTTAATCGCCGCGACAATTTGCGACGGCGCGTGCAGG
GCCAGACTGGAGGTGGCAACGCCAATCAGCAACGACTGTTTGCCCGCCAGTTGTTGTGCCACGCGGTTGG
GAATGTAATTCAGCTCCGCCATCGCCGCTTCCACTTTTTCCCGCGTTTTCGCAGAAACGTGGCTGGCCTG
GTTCACCACGCGGGAAACGGTCTGATAAGAGACACCGGCATACTCTGCGACATCGTATAACGTTACTGGT
TTCACATTCACCACCCTGAATTGACTCTCTTCCGGGCGCTATCATGCCATACCGCGAAAGGTTTTGCGCC
ATTCGATGGTGTCCGGGATCTCGACGCTCTCCCTTATGCGACTCCTGCATTAGGAAGCAGCCCAGTAGTA
GGTTGAGGCCGTTGAGCACCGCCGCCGCAAGGAATGGTGCATGCAAGGAGATGGCGCCCAACAGTCCCCC
GGCCACGGGGCCTGCCACCATACCCACGCCGAAACAAGCGCTCATGAGCCCGAAGTGGCGAGCCCGATCT
TCCCCATCGGTGATGTCGGCGATATAGGCGCCAGCAACCGCACCTGTGGCGCCGGTGATGCCGGCCACGA
TGCGTCCGGCGTAGCCTAGGATCGAGATCGATCTCGATCCCGCGAAATTAATACGACTCACTATA
