>Addgene plasmid #202464 | pETM6-Amp-T7-roGFP | depositor partial sequence | sequence record 392830 | roGFP2 gene
ATGGTGAGCAAGGGCGAGGAGCTGTTCACCGGGGTGGTGCCCATCCTGGTCGAGCTGGACGGCGACGTAA
ACGGCCACAAGTTCAGCGTGTCCGGCGAGGGCGAGGGCGATGCCACCTACGGCAAGCTGACCCTGAAGTT
CATCTCCACCACCGGCAAGCTGCCCGTGCCCTGGCCCACCCTCGTGACCACCCTGACCTACGGCGTGCAG
TGCTTCAGCCGCTACCCCGACCACATGAAGCAGCACGACTTCTTCAAGTCCGCCATGCCCGAAGGCTACG
TCCAGGAGCGCACCATCTTCTTCAAGGACGACGGCAACTACAAGACCCGCGCCGAGGTGAAGTTCGAGGG
CGACACCCTGGTGAACCGCATCGAGCTGAAGGGCATCGACTTCAAGGAGGACGGCAACATCCTGGGGCAC
AAGCTGGAGTACAACTACAACTGCCACAACGTCTATATCATGGCCGACAAGCAGAAGAACGGCATCAAGG
TGAACTTCAAGATCCGCCACAACATCGAGGACGGCAGCGTGCAGCTCGCCGACCACTACCAGCAGAACAC
CCCCATCGGCGACGGCCCCGTGCTGCTGCCCGACAACCACTACCTGAGCACCTGCTCCGCCCTGAGCAAA
GACCCCAACGAGAAGCGCGATCACATGGTCCTGCTGGAGTTCGTGACCGCCGCCGGGATCACTCTCGGCA
TGGACGAGCTGTACAAGAGATCTCATCACCATCACCATCACTAA
